Addgene plasmid #224392: pBAD02_CBASS_Xanthomonas_phaseoli
Purpose: For expression of the type I CBASS system encoded by Xanthomonas phaseoli
Depositing lab: Philip Kranzusch. Depositing organization: Dana-Farber Cancer Institute. Publication: A large-scale type I CBASS antiphage screen identifies the phage prohead protease as a key determinant of immune activation and evasion. Richmond-Buccola D, Hobbs SJ, Garcia JM, Toyoda H, Gao J, Shao S, Lee ASY, Kranzusch PJ. Cell Host Microbe. 2024 Jul 10;32(7):1074-1088.e5. doi: 10.1016/j.chom.2024.05.021. Epub 2024 Jun 24. PubMed 38917809.
Backbone
  Vector backbone: pBAD02
  Vector type: Bacterial Expression
Growth in bacteria
  Bacterial resistance: Ampicillin, 100 μg/mL
  Growth temperature: 37°C
  Growth strain: DH5alpha
  Copy number: High Copy
Gene/Insert
  Gene/Insert name: XpCdnC_Endonuclease
  Species: Xanthomonas phaseoli pv. phaseoli NCPPB 1713
  Cloning method: Gene Synthesis
Terms and licenses: Academic/Nonprofit Terms; Industry Terms: Not Available to Industry
Depositor comments: Genome sourced from Integrated Microbial Genomes & Microbiomes (IMG/M), Genome 2645727984
How to cite: pBAD02_CBASS_Xanthomonas_phaseoli was a gift from Philip Kranzusch (Addgene plasmid # 224392 ; http://n2t.net/addgene:224392 ; RRID:Addgene_224392)
