[The description below was written by a language model from this plasmid's Addgene catalogue record and pLannotate feature annotations shown in this document.]
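Description:
pBAD02_CBASS_Xanthomonas_phaseoli is a 5.2 kb bacterial expression plasmid built on the pBAD02 backbone for arabinose-inducible expression of the type I CBASS (cyclic oligonucleotide-based antiphage signalling system) operon from Xanthomonas phaseoli pv. phaseoli NCPPB 1713. It replicates in E. coli from a ColE1/pMB1-type origin and is recorded as high copy. Only a short fragment of the rop gene is annotated, along with the pBR322 bom (basis of mobility) region. Selection is by ampicillin through a β-lactamase gene driven by its own bla promoter.

The expression cassette follows the classic pBAD layout. The araC regulator is transcribed divergently from the araBAD promoter, so the downstream insert is repressed without L-arabinose and induced when it is added. The tandem rrnB T1 and T2 terminators close the transcription unit. The synthesized insert, named XpCdnC_Endonuclease, is a two-gene system comprising a CD-NTase enzyme (CdnC) and an endonuclease effector. Automated annotation labels only the downstream reading frame, by similarity to NucC, a dsDNA endonuclease activated by cyclic oligonucleotides such as cyclic tri-AMP. The roughly 790 nt between the promoter and this gene carry no annotation; the CdnC coding sequence presumably lies there, though the feature table does not confirm this. No epitope tags or reporters are annotated.

In CBASS immunity, the CD-NTase senses phage infection and synthesizes a nucleotide second messenger, which switches on the effector, and the infected cell then dies before the phage can finish replicating. The plasmid is intended for heterologous expression of this defence operon, and the associated publication describes a large-scale antiphage screen of type I CBASS systems.
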