Features (pLannotate 1.2.2; 10 found; start..end, strand, type, name):
    156..196     -  CDS            rop (fragment): Rop protein, which maintains plasmids at low copy number; rop
    318..1196    -  CDS            araC: L-arabinose regulatory protein; araC
   1223..1507    +  promoter       araBAD promoter: araBAD; promoter of the L-arabinose operon of E. coli; the araC regulatory gene is transcribed in the opposite direction (Guzman et al., 1995)
   2296..3003    +  CDS            nucC: NUCC_PSEAI - Experimental evidence at protein level: Swiss-Prot protein existence level 1. A cyclic nucleotide-activated dsDNase. In the presence of 3',3',3'-cyclic AMP-AMP-AMP (cAAA) and to a lesser extent cyclic-di-AMP (c-di-AMP), endonucleolytically degrades dsDNA (Probable). Binds one cAAA in a pocket on one surface of the trimer; cAAA binding promotes hexamerization which is probably necessary for nuclease activation (PubMed:31932164). The nuclease digests dsDNA to about 50 bp lengths. DNA has been modeled to contact a pair of juxtaposed active sites (one from each layer of the hexamer),
   3033..3104    +  terminator     rrnB T1 terminator: transcription terminator T1 from the E. coli rrnB gene
   3165..3192    +  terminator     rrnB T2 terminator: transcription terminator T2 from the E. coli rrnB gene
   3211..3302    +  promoter       AmpR promoter: bla
   3303..4163    +  CDS            AmpR: β-lactamase; bla; confers resistance to ampicillin, carbenicillin, and related antibiotics
   4334..4922    +  rep_origin     ori: high-copy-number ColE1/pMB1/pBR322/pUC origin of replication
   5108..54      -  misc_feature   bom (across the origin): basis of mobility region from pBR322
>Addgene plasmid #224392 | pBAD02_CBASS_Xanthomonas_phaseoli | addgene full sequence | sequence record 444235 | Addgene NGS Result
ATAGTTAAGCCAGTATACACTCCGCTATCGCTACGTGACTGGGTCATGGCTGCGCCCCGACACCCGCCAA
CACCCGCTGACGCGCCCTGACGGGCTTGTCTGCTCCCGGCATCCGCTTACAGACAAGCTGTGACCGTCTC
CGGGAGCTGCATGTGTCAGAGGTTTTCACCGTCATCACCGAAACGCGCGAGGCAGCAGATCAATTCGCGC
GCGAAGGCGAAGCGGCATGCATAATGTGCCTGTCAAATGGACGAAGCAGGGATTCTGCAAACCCTATGCT
ACTCCGTCAAGCCGTCAATTGTCTGATTCGTTACCAATTATGACAACTTGACGGCTACATCATTCACTTT
TTCTTCACAACCGGCACGGAACTCGCTCGGGCTGGCCCCGGTGCATTTTTTAAATACCCGCGAGAAATAG
AGTTGATCGTCAAAACCAACATTGCGACCGACGGTGGCGATAGGCATCCGGGTGGTGCTCAAAAGCAGCT
TCGCCTGGCTGATACGTTGGTCCTCGCGCCAGCTTAAGACGCTAATCCCTAACTGCTGGCGGAAAAGATG
TGACAGACGCGACGGCGACAAGCAAACATGCTGTGCGACGCTGGCGATATCAAAATTGCTGTCTGCCAGG
TGATCGCTGATGTACTGACAAGCCTCGCGTACCCGATTATCCATCGGTGGATGGAGCGACTCGTTAATCG
CTTCCATGCGCCGCAGTAACAATTGCTCAAGCAGATTTATCGCCAGCAGCTCCGAATAGCGCCCTTCCCC
TTGCCCGGCGTTAATGATTTGCCCAAACAGGTCGCTGAAATGCGGCTGGTGCGCTTCATCCGGGCGAAAG
AACCCCGTATTGGCAAATATTGACGGCCAGTTAAGCCATTCATGCCAGTAGGCGCGCGGACGAAAGTAAA
CCCACTGGTGATACCATTCGCGAGCCTCCGGATGACGACCGTAGTGATGAATCTCTCCTGGCGGGAACAG
CAAAATATCACCCGGTCGGCAAACAAATTCTCGTCCCTGATTTTTCACCACCCCCTGACCGCGAATGGTG
AGATTGAGAATATAACCTTTCATTCCCAGCGGTCGGTCGATAAAAAAATCGAGATAACCGTTGGCCTCAA
TCGGCGTTAAACCCGCCACCAGATGGGCATTAAACGAGTATCCCGGCAGCAGGGGATCATTTTGCGCTTC
AGCCATACTTTTCATACTCCCGCCATTCAGAGAAGAAACCAATTGTCCATATTGCATCAGACATTGCCGT
CACTGCGTCTTTTACTGGCTCTTCTCGCTAACCAAACCGGTAACCCCGCTTATTAAAAGCATTCTGTAAC
AAAGCGGGACCAAAGCCATGACAAAAACGCGTAACAAAAGTGTCTATAATCACGGCAGAAAAGTCCACAT
TGATTATTTGCACGGCGTCACACTTTGCTATGCCATAGCATTTTTATCCATAAGATTAGCGGATCCTACC
TGACGCTTTTTATCGCAACTCTCTACTGTTTCTCCATACCCGTTTTTTGGGCTAACAGGAGGAATTAACC
ATGGGCGACCAGTACCTTAATGGGATTCTCGCGCGCGAGGCCGTTGATGTGTCTTTGCTCTCACCTGCAT
TCTCAGCGAAGGCAACGCTGACGCCGGTAATCAATGCCTGGGGCGGCAACCTAGTGCAGTCGGTTAGTCC
AAGCGGATCGTTCGCGAAGGGTACGGCGAACGCCAGCGGCACCGATGTGGATCTGTTTATCTCCTTGCAT
CCCTCTACCACCCACGGCCTCAGGGAGATTTACATCACGCTCTTCAATGCTCTGAGAGATGTTGGCTACA
CGGTACGTAAGCAGGACGTGTCCCTAGGCATACGCGTGGGTCTGATCGATGTGGATCTGGTTCCCGGAAA
GCAACAGACGCCACTCACCACCGACCATAGCCTCTATCGCAGCCGGGCTGATACATGGACCAAGACCAAC
GTTCAAACTCACATCGACGTGGTCCGCGCAGCCGGACGGCAGTCTGAGACGAGAATCATCAAGCTTTGGC
GAGATCAGAACAAGTTGGAATTCCCATCGGTCTACTTGGAATTCGTGGTGATCAGGGCCTTGCAGTTGAA
CTTCTCCGGCAGTTTGGCCGAGCGGGTTTGGACGGTACTGCGGTTCTTGGCCGACAATTTTGCGGCTGTT
CGAGTCGTTGATCCGGCTAATGGAAGCAATGTGATTTCGGACGACCTTACGCTCGCAGAGAAGCTTGCTA
TCGAGCGCGCCGCGAAATTTTCGCTTACGCAACAGACATGGGGCAGCATCGTCCGATGACACAGGCATCG
CTAGCTAAACTTCTGGATCACCTGCACGTACAGGTGGAGGCAGAGCTGAAGACTGCCCGCTCAGCGTTGC
ATCACCCCACCGACAAGGGCGACGCCAGTGAGCAGGTTTGGATCAACTTACTGAGCAACTACTTGCCCAG
GCGCTACGTGGTGAGCAAAGCGCATGTGGTCGATAGCGAGGGTAACTTCAGCCAGCAGATCGATGTGGTC
GTACACGATCGCCAGTATTCCCCATTGGTATTCACCTTCCAGGGATTGCATTATGTGCCTGCGGAAAGTG
TCTATGCGATCTTTGAGGCCAAGCAAGAGACCAACGCGCAAACGGTGAACTATGCGCAGACCAAAGCAGA
GAGCGTGAGGAGGCTGATCAGGACTAGCATGCCAGTGCCCACGGTAGACGGCCCCAAGCCGGCCAAGGAA
CCGGGCCACATCCTGGCCGGTCTGCTGTCATTGAGCTGCCCTTGGAAGCCTCCGCTAGGAGAGGCTTTGG
CCTGCCATGTTCACGCCAGGGGCGGGGACTCGCAGCTCGATATGGGCTGTATCGCAGATGCGGGTATATT
TTTCATGAACGATGAGGGTGCGCTGGAAGTCCAGCCTGGAGCACGCGCAGCAACGCGATTCCTCCTCGAG
CTAATAGCCAGGTTGCAGGAGCTGGGAACAGTTCCGATGCTGGATATCCGCAGTTACGCCAGACACATCC
TGTAATAAGAATTCCCAGGCATCAAATAAAACGAAAGGCTCAGTCGAAAGACTGGGCCTTTCGTTTTATC
TGTTGTTTGTCGGTGAACGCTCTCCAGCTGGTACCATATGGCGGGCAGGACGCCCGCCATAAACTGCCAG
GCATCAAATTAAGCAGAAGGCCATCCTGACGGATGGCCTTTTTGCGTTTCTACAAACTCTTTTGTTTATT
TTTCTAAATACATTCAAATATGTATCCGCTCATGAGACAATAACCCTGATAAATGCTTCAATAATATTGA
AAAAGGAAGAGTATGAGTATTCAACATTTCCGTGTCGCCCTTATTCCCTTTTTTGCGGCATTTTGCCTTC
CTGTTTTTGCTCACCCAGAAACGCTGGTGAAAGTAAAAGATGCTGAAGATCAGTTGGGTGCACGAGTGGG
TTACATCGAACTGGATCTCAACAGCGGTAAGATCCTTGAGAGTTTTCGCCCCGAAGAACGTTTTCCAATG
ATGAGCACTTTTAAAGTTCTGCTATGTGGCGCGGTATTATCCCGTGTTGACGCCGGGCAAGAGCAACTCG
GTCGCCGCATACACTATTCTCAGAATGACTTGGTTGAGTACTCACCAGTCACAGAAAAGCATCTTACGGA
TGGCATGACAGTAAGAGAATTATGCAGTGCTGCCATAACCATGAGTGATAACACTGCGGCCAACTTACTT
CTGACAACGATCGGAGGACCGAAGGAGCTAACCGCTTTTTTGCACAACATGGGGGATCATGTAACTCGCC
TTGATCGTTGGGAACCGGAGCTGAATGAAGCCATACCAAACGACGAGCGTGACACCACGATGCCTGTAGC
AATGGCAACAACGTTGCGCAAACTATTAACTGGCGAACTACTTACTCTAGCTTCCCGGCAACAATTAATA
GACTGGATGGAGGCGGATAAAGTTGCAGGACCACTTCTGCGCTCGGCCCTTCCGGCTGGCTGGTTTATTG
CTGATAAATCTGGAGCCGGTGAGCGTGGGTCTCGCGGTATCATTGCAGCACTGGGGCCAGATGGTAAGCC
CTCCCGTATCGTAGTTATCTACACGACGGGGAGTCAGGCAACTATGGATGAACGAAATAGACAGATCGCT
GAGATAGGTGCCTCACTGATTAAGCATTGGTAACTGTCAGACCAAGTTTACTCATATATACTTTAGATTG
ATTTAAAACTTCATTTTTAATTTAAAAGGATCTAGGTGAAGATCCTTTTTGATAATCTCATGACCAAAAT
CCCTTAACGTGAGTTTTCGTTCCACTGAGCGTCAGACCCCGTAGAAAAGATCAAAGGATCTTCTTGAGAT
CCTTTTTTTCTGCGCGTAATCTGCTGCTTGCAAACAAAAAAACCACCGCTACCAGCGGTGGTTTGTTTGC
CGGATCAAGAGCTACCAACTCTTTTTCCGAAGGTAACTGGCTTCAGCAGAGCGCAGATACCAAATACTGT
CCTTCTAGTGTAGCCGTAGTTAGGCCACCACTTCAAGAACTCTGTAGCACCGCCTACATACCTCGCTCTG
CTAATCCTGTTACCAGTGGCTGCTGCCAGTGGCGATAAGTCGTGTCTTACCGGGTTGGACTCAAGACGAT
AGTTACCGGATAAGGCGCAGCGGTCGGGCTGAACGGGGGGTTCGTGCACACAGCCCAGCTTGGAGCGAAC
GACCTACACCGAACTGAGATACCTACAGCGTGAGCTATGAGAAAGCGCCACGCTTCCCGAAGGGAGAAAG
GCGGACAGGTATCCGGTAAGCGGCAGGGTCGGAACAGGAGAGCGCACGAGGGAGCTTCCAGGGGGAAACG
CCTGGTATCTTTATAGTCCTGTCGGGTTTCGCCACCTCTGACTTGAGCGTCGATTTTTGTGATGCTCGTC
AGGGGGGCGGAGCCTATGGAAAAACGCCAGCAACGCGGCCTTTTTACGGTTCCTGGCCTTTTGCTGGCCT
TTTGCTCACATGTTCTTTCCTGCGTTATCCCCTGATTCTGTGGATAACCGTATTACCGCCTTTGAGTGAG
CTGATACCGCTCGCCGCAGCCGAACGACCGAGCGCAGCGAGTCAGTGAGCGAGGAAGCGGAAGAGCGCCT
GATGCGGTATTTTCTCCTTACGCATCTGTGCGGTATTTCACACCGCATATGGTGCACTCTCAGTACAATC
TGCTCTGATGCCGC
